Addgene plasmid #220240: pFB1.HMBP.PrS.EZH2-mt2
Purpose: Expression of an EZH2 mutant in insect cells.
Depositing lab: Chen Davidovich. Depositing organization: Monash University. Publication: Inseparable RNA binding and chromatin modification activities of a nucleosome-interacting surface in EZH2. Gail EH, Healy E, Flanigan SF, Jones N, Ng XH, Uckelmann M, Levina V, Zhang Q, Davidovich C. Nat Genet. 2024 May 14. doi: 10.1038/s41588-024-01740-8. PubMed 38744974.
Backbone
  Vector backbone: pFast.Bac1 (pFB1.HMBP.A3.PrS.ybbR)
  Backbone manufacturer: Invitrogen
  Backbone size w/o insert (bp): 5986
  Total vector size (bp): 8174
  Modifications to backbone: N-terminal His-MBP PreScission cleavage site
  Vector type: Insect Expression
  Selectable markers: Gentamicin
Growth in bacteria
  Bacterial resistance: Ampicillin, 100 μg/mL
  Growth temperature: 37°C
  Growth strain: DH5alpha
  Copy number: Unknown
Gene/Insert
  Gene/Insert name: EZH2 mt 2 (alt names: Enhancer Of Zeste 2 Polycomb Repressive Complex 2 Subunit mutant 2; Histone-lysine N-methyltransferase)
  Species: H. sapiens (human)
  Insert size (bp): 2934
  Mutation: F32A, R34A, D36A, K39A, PRKKKR494-499NAAIRS
  GenBank ID: Q15910
  Entrez Gene: EZH2 (a.k.a. ENX-1, ENX1, EZH2b, KMT6, KMT6A, WVS, WVS2)
  Promoter: Polyhedrin
  Tag / fusion protein: 6x His, MBP (N terminal on backbone)
  Cloning method: Other
  Sequencing primers: 5′ GGATTATTCATACCGTCCCA
Terms and licenses: Academic/Nonprofit Terms; Industry Terms: Not Available to Industry
How to cite: pFB1.HMBP.PrS.EZH2-mt2 was a gift from Chen Davidovich (Addgene plasmid # 220240 ; http://n2t.net/addgene:220240 ; RRID:Addgene_220240)
