[The description below was written by a language model from this plasmid's Addgene catalogue record and pLannotate feature annotations shown in this document.]
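Description:
pFB1.HMBP.PrS.EZH2-mt2 is a baculovirus donor (transfer) plasmid built on a modified Invitrogen pFastBac1 backbone, intended for producing a mutant form of human EZH2 in insect cells. In E. coli it replicates from a high-copy ColE1/pUC-type origin and is selected with ampicillin through the bla gene; an f1 origin is also present. The expression cassette sits between the Tn7R and Tn7L ends of a mini-Tn7 element together with a gentamicin acetyltransferase gene driven by the Pc integron promoter. In the Bac-to-Bac type of system this arrangement allows site-specific transposition of the cassette and the gentamicin marker into a bacmid, which is then used to generate recombinant baculovirus.

Within the transposable segment, the Autographa californica polyhedrin promoter drives very late, high-level transcription of a fusion open reading frame terminated by the SV40 polyadenylation signal. The backbone supplies an N-terminal 6xHis tag and a signal-sequence-free maltose binding protein, followed by a PreScission protease cleavage site, so the tags can aid solubility and affinity purification and then be removed. The His tag and the protease site are stated in the catalogue entry but were not annotated separately in the feature table. The payload is EZH2, the catalytic histone H3K27 methyltransferase subunit of Polycomb Repressive Complex 2, carrying the substitutions F32A, R34A, D36A and K39A plus replacement of residues 494–499 (PRKKKR) with NAAIRS. The associated study concerns a nucleosome-interacting surface of EZH2 involved in both RNA binding and chromatin modification, so this mutant appears suited to making recombinant protein for biochemical comparison with wild type. The sequenced record is 8,133 nt, slightly shorter than the listed total size of 8,174 bp, and the annotated EZH2 coding region is shorter than the stated insert size.
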