Features (pLannotate 1.2.2; 16 found; start..end, strand, type, name):
      1..589     +  rep_origin     ori: high-copy-number ColE1/pMB1/pBR322/pUC origin of replication
    764..815     -  misc_feature   bom (fragment): basis of mobility region from pBR322
    883..1107    -  mobile_element Tn7R: mini-Tn7 element (right end of the Tn7 transposon) Tn7
   1174..1707    -  CDS            GmR: gentamycin acetyltransferase; aacC1; confers resistance to gentamycin
   1877..1905    -  promoter       Pc promoter: intI1 (promoter lies within the coding sequence); class 1 integron promoter
   1883..2230    -  CDS            YPR2_ECOLX (fragment): Protein predicted: Swiss-Prot protein existence level 4. From Escherichia coli.
   2257..2348    +  promoter       polyhedrin promoter: polh from Autographa californica; promoter for the baculovirus polyhedrin gene
   2433..3530    +  CDS            MBP: maltose binding protein from E. coli; malE (mutated); This version of the gene does not encode a signal sequence, so MBP will remain in the cytosol.
   3591..5840    +  CDS            EZH2: EZH2_HUMAN - Also known as KMT6. Experimental evidence at protein level: Swiss-Prot protein existence level 1. Polycomb group (PcG) protein. Catalytic subunit of the PRC2/EED-EZH2 complex, which methylates 'Lys-9' (H3K9me) and 'Lys-27' (H3K27me) of histone H3, leading to transcriptional repression of the affected target gene. Able to mono-, di- and trimethylate 'Lys-27' of histone H3 to form H3K27me1, H3K27me2 and H3K27me3, respectively. Displays a preference for substrates with less methylation, loses activity when progressively more methyl groups are incorporated into H3K27, H3K27me0 > H3K27
   5900..5983    +  CDS            large T antigen (fragment): large T antigen from SV40 (simian virus 40)
   6006..6140    +  polyA_signal   SV40 poly(A) signal: SV40 polyadenylation signal
   6169..6334    -  mobile_element Tn7L: mini-Tn7 element (left end of the Tn7 transposon) Tn7
   6497..6513    +  CDS            lacZα (fragment): LacZα fragment of β-galactosidase; lacZ fragment
   6518..6972    +  rep_origin     f1 ori (sequence partly withheld): f1 bacteriophage origin of replication; arrow indicates direction of (+) strand synthesis
   6998..7102    +  promoter       AmpR promoter: bla
   7103..7963    +  CDS            AmpR: β-lactamase; bla; confers resistance to ampicillin, carbenicillin, and related antibiotics
>Addgene plasmid #220240 | pFB1.HMBP.PrS.EZH2-mt2 | addgene full sequence | sequence record 436096 | Addgene NGS Result
TTGAGATCCTTTTTTTCTGCGCGTAATCTGCTGCTTGCAAACAAAAAAACCACCGCTACCAGCGGTGGTT
TGTTTGCCGGATCAAGAGCTACCAACTCTTTTTCCGAAGGTAACTGGCTTCAGCAGAGCGCAGATACCAA
ATACTGTTCTTCTAGTGTAGCCGTAGTTAGGCCACCACTTCAAGAACTCTGTAGCACCGCCTACATACCT
CGCTCTGCTAATCCTGTTACCAGTGGCTGCTGCCAGTGGCGATAAGTCGTGTCTTACCGGGTTGGACTCA
AGACGATAGTTACCGGATAAGGCGCAGCGGTCGGGCTGAACGGGGGGTTCGTGCACACAGCCCAGCTTGG
AGCGAACGACCTACACCGAACTGAGATACCTACAGCGTGAGCTATGAGAAAGCGCCACGCTTCCCGAAGG
GAGAAAGGCGGACAGGTATCCGGTAAGCGGCAGGGTCGGAACAGGAGAGCGCACGAGGGAGCTTCCAGGG
GGAAACGCCTGGTATCTTTATAGTCCTGTCGGGTTTCGCCACCTCTGACTTGAGCGTCGATTTTTGTGAT
GCTCGTCAGGGGGGCGGAGCCTATGGAAAAACGCCAGCAACGCGGCCTTTTTACGGTTCCTGGCCTTTTG
CTCACATGTTCTTTCCTGCGTTATCCCCTGATTCTGTGGATAACCGTATTACCGCCTTTGAGTGAGCTGA
TACCGCTCGCCGCAGCCGAACGACCGAGCGCAGCGAGTCAGTGAGCGAGGAAGCGGAAGAGCGCCTGATG
CGGTATTTTCTCCTTACGCATCTGTGCGGTATTTCACACCGCATAGACCAGCCGCGTAACCTGGCAAAAT
CGGTTACGGTTGAGTAATAAATGGATGCCCTGCGTAAGCGGGTGTGGGCGGACAATAAAGTCTTAAACTG
AACAAAATAGATCTAAACTATGACAATAAAGTCTTAAACTAGACAGAATAGTTGTAAACTGAAATCAGTC
CAGTTATGCTGTGAAAAAGCATACTGGACTTTTGTTATGGCTAAAGCAAACTCTTCATTTTCTGAAGTGC
AAATTGCCCGTCGTATTAAAGAGGGGCGTGGCCAAGGGCATGGTAAAGACTATATTCGCGGCGTTGTGAC
AATTTACCGAACAACTCCGCGGCCGGGAAGCCGATCTCGGCTTGAACGAATTGTTAGGTGGCGGTACTTG
GGTCGATATCAAAGTGCATCACTTCTTCCCGTATGCCCAACTTTGTATAGAGAGCCACTGCGGGATCGTC
ACCGTAATCTGCTTGCACGTAGATCACATAAGCACCAAGCGCGTTGGCCTCATGCTTGAGGAGATTGATG
AGCGCGGTGGCAATGCCCTGCCTCCGGTGCTCGCCGGAGACTGCGAGATCATAGATATAGATCTCACTAC
GCGGCTGCTCAAACTTGGGCAGAACGTAAGCCGCGAGAGCGCCAACAACCGCTTCTTGGTCGAAGGCAGC
AAGCGCGATGAATGTCTTACTACGGAGCAAGTTCCCGAGGTAATCGGAGTCCGGCTGATGTTGGGAGTAG
GTGGCTACGTCTCCGAACTCACGACCGAAAAGATCAAGAGCAGCCCGCATGGATTTGACTTGGTCAGGGC
CGAGCCTACATGTGCGAATGATGCCCATACTTGAGCCACCTAACTTTGTTTTAGGGCGACTGCCCTGCTG
CGTAACATCGTTGCTGCTGCGTAACATCAAACATCGACCCACGGCGTAACGCGCTTGCTGCTTGGATGCC
CGAGGCATAGACTGTACAAAAAAACAGTCATAACAAGCCATGAAAACCGCCACTGCGCCGTTACCACCGC
TGCGTTCGGTCAAGGTTCTGGACCAGTTGCGTGAGCGCATACGCTACTTGCATTACAGTTTACGAACCGA
ACAGGCTTATGTCAACTGGGTTCGTGCCTTCATCCGTTTCCACGGTGTGCGTCACCCGGCAACCTTGGGC
AGCAGCGAAGTCGAGGCATTTCTGTCCTGGCTGGCGAACGAGCGCAAGGTTTCGGTCTCCACGCATCGTC
AGGCATTGGCGGCCTTGCTGTTCTTCTACGGCAAGGTGCTGTGCACGGATCTGCCCTGGCTTCAGGAGAT
CGGAAGACCTCGGCCGTCGCGGCGCTTGCCGGTGGTGCTGACCCCGGATGAAGTGGTTCGCATCCTCGGT
TTTCTGGAAGGCGAGCATCGTTTGTTCGCCCAGGACTCTAGCTATAGTTCTAGTGGTTGGCTACGTATAC
TCCGGAATATTAATAGATCATGGAGATAATTAAAATGATAACCATCTCGCAAATAAATAAGTATTTTACT
GTTTTCGTAACAGTTTTGTAATAAAAAAACCTATAAATATTCCGGATTATTCATACCGTCCCACCATCGG
GCGCGGATCTCGGTCCGAAACCATGGGTCATCACCATCATCATCACGGTACCAAAACTGAAGAAGGTAAA
CTGGTAATCTGGATTAACGGCGATAAAGGCTATAACGGTCTCGCTGAAGTCGGTAAGAAATTCGAGAAAG
ATACCGGAATTAAAGTCACCGTTGAGCATCCGGATAAACTGGAAGAGAAATTCCCACAGGTTGCGGCAAC
TGGCGATGGCCCTGACATTATCTTCTGGGCACACGACCGCTTTGGTGGCTACGCTCAATCTGGCCTGTTG
GCTGAAATCACCCCGGACAAAGCGTTCCAGGACAAGCTGTATCCGTTTACCTGGGATGCCGTACGTTACA
ACGGCAAGCTGATTGCTTACCCGATCGCTGTTGAAGCGTTATCGCTGATTTATAACAAAGATCTGCTGCC
GAACCCGCCAAAAACCTGGGAAGAGATCCCGGCGCTGGATAAAGAACTGAAAGCGAAAGGTAAGAGCGCG
CTGATGTTCAACCTGCAAGAACCGTACTTCACCTGGCCGCTGATTGCTGCTGACGGGGGTTATGCGTTCA
AGTATGAAAACGGCAAGTACGACATTAAAGACGTGGGCGTGGATAACGCTGGCGCGAAAGCGGGTCTGAC
CTTCCTGGTTGACCTGATTAAAAACAAACACATGAATGCAGACACCGATTACTCCATCGCAGAAGCTGCC
TTTAATAAAGGCGAAACAGCGATGACCATCAACGGCCCGTGGGCATGGTCCAACATCGACACCAGCAAAG
TGAATTATGGTGTAACGGTACTGCCGACCTTCAAGGGTCAACCATCCAAACCGTTCGTTGGCGTGCTGAG
CGCAGGTATTAACGCCGCCAGTCCGAACAAAGAGCTGGCAAAAGAGTTCCTCGAAAACTATCTGCTGACT
GATGAAGGTCTGGAAGCGGTTAATAAAGACAAACCGCTGGGTGCCGTAGCGCTGAAGTCTTACGAGGAAG
AGTTGGCGAAAGATCCACGTATTGCCGCCACCATGGAAAACGCCCAGAAAGGTGAAATCATGCCGAACAT
CCCGCAGATGTCCGCTTTCTGGTATGCCGTGCGTACTGCGGTGATCAACGCCGCCAGCGGTCGTCAGACT
GTCGATGAAGCCCTGAAAGACGCGCAGACTGGTACCGATTACGATATCCCAACGACCCTGGAAGTTCTGT
TCCAGGGGCCCCTGGGATCCGGCCAGACTGGGAAGAAATCTGAGAAGGGACCAGTTTGTTGGCGGAAGCG
TGTAAAATCAGAGTACATGCGACTGAGACAGCTCAAGAGGGCTAGAGCTGCTGCTGAAGTAGCTAGTATG
TTTAGTTCCAATCGTCAGAAAATTTTGGAAAGAACGGAAATCTTAAACCAAGAATGGAAACAGCGAAGGA
TACAGCCTGTGCACATCCTGACTTCTGTGAGCTCATTGCGCGGGACTAGGGAGTGTTCGGTGACCAGTGA
CTTGGATTTTCCAACACAAGTCATCCCATTAAAGACTCTGAATGCAGTTGCTTCAGTACCCATAATGTAT
TCTTGGTCACCCCTACAGCAGAATTTTATGGTGGAAGATGAAACTGTTTTACATAACATTCCTTATATGG
GAGATGAAGTTTTAGATCAGGATGGTACTTTCATTGAAGAACTAATAAAAAATTATGATGGGAAAGTACA
CGGGGATAGAGAATGTGGGTTTATAAATGATGAAATTTTTGTGGAGTTGGTGAATGCCCTTGGTCAATAT
AATGATGATGACGATGATGATGATGGAGACGATCCTGAAGAAAGAGAAGAAAAGCAGAAAGATCTGGAGG
ATCACCGAGATGATAAAGAAAGCCGCCCACCTCGGAAATTTCCTTCTGATAAAATTTTTGAAGCCATTTC
CTCAATGTTTCCAGATAAGGGCACAGCAGAAGAACTAAAGGAAAAATATAAAGAACTCACCGAACAGCAG
CTCCCAGGCGCACTTCCTCCTGAATGTACCCCCAACATAGATGGACCAAATGCTAAATCTGTTCAGAGAG
AGCAAAGCTTACACTCCTTTCATACGCTTTTCTGTAGGCGATGTTTTAAATATGACTGCTTCCTACATCG
TAAGTGCAATTATTCTTTTCATGCAACACCCAACACTTATAAGCGGAAGAACACAGAAACAGCTCTAGAC
AACAAACCTTGTGGACCACAGTGTTACCAGCATTTGGAGGGAGCAAAGGAGTTTGCTGCTGCTCTCACCG
CTGAGCGGATAAAGACCCCACCAAAACGTCCAGGAGGCCGCAGAAGAGGACGGCTTCCCAATAACAGTAG
CAGGCCCAGCACCCCCACCATTAATGTGCTGGAATCAAAGGATACAGACAGTGATAGGGAAGCAGGGACT
GAAACGGGGGGAGAGAACAATGATAAAGAAGAAGAAGAGAAGAAAGATGAAACTTCGAGCTCCTCTGAAG
CAAATTCTCGGTGTCAAACACCAATAAAGATGAAGCCAAATATTGAACCTCCTGAGAATGTGGAGTGGAG
TGGTGCTGAAGCCTCAATGTTTAGAGTCCTCATTGGCACTTACTATGACAATTTCTGTGCCATTGCTAGG
TTAATTGGGACCAAAACATGTAGACAGGTGTATGAGTTTAGAGTCAAAGAATCTAGCATCATAGCTCCAG
CTCCCGCTGAGGATGTGGATACTCCTAATGCTGCTATTAGGAGTAAACACCGGTTGTGGGCTGCACACTG
CAGAAAGATACAGCTGAAAAAGGACGGCTCCTCTAACCATGTTTACAACTATCAACCCTGTGATCATCCA
CGGCAGCCTTGTGACAGTTCGTGCCCTTGTGTGATAGCACAAAATTTTTGTGAAAAGTTTTGTCAATGTA
GTTCAGAGTGTCAAAACCGCTTTCCGGGATGCCGCTGCAAAGCACAGTGCAACACCAAGCAGTGCCCGTG
CTACCTGGCTGTCCGAGAGTGTGACCCTGACCTCTGTCTTACTTGTGGAGCCGCTGACCATTGGGACAGT
AAAAATGTGTCCTGCAAGAACTGCAGTATTCAGCGGGGCTCCAAAAAGCATCTATTGCTGGCACCATCTG
ACGTGGCAGGCTGGGGGATTTTTATCAAAGATCCTGTGCAGAAAAATGAATTCATCTCAGAATACTGTGG
AGAGATTATTTCTCAAGATGAAGCTGACAGAAGAGGGAAAGTGTATGATAAATACATGTGCAGCTTTCTG
TTCAACTTGAACAATGATTTTGTGGTGGATGCAACCCGCAAGGGTAACAAAATTCGTTTTGCAAATCATT
CGGTAAATCCAAACTGCTATGCAAAAGTTATGATGGTTAACGGTGATCACAGGATAGGTATTTTTGCCAA
GAGAGCCATCCAGACTGGCGAAGAGCTGTTTTTTGATTACAGATACAGCCAGGCTGATGCCCTGAAGTAT
GTCGGCATCGAAAGAGAAATGGAAATCCCTTGATCTAGAGCCTGCAGTCTCGAGGCATGCGGTACCAAGC
TTGTCGAGAAGTACTAGAGGATCATAATCAGCCATACCACATTTGTAGAGGTTTTACTTGCTTTAAAAAA
CCTCCCACACCTCCCCCTGAACCTGAAACATAAAATGAATGCAATTGTTGTTGTTAACTTGTTTATTGCA
GCTTATAATGGTTACAAATAAAGCAATAGCATCACAAATTTCACAAATAAAGCATTTTTTTCACTGCATT
CTAGTTGTGGTTTGTCCAAACTCATCAATGTATCTTATCATGTCTGGATCTGATCACTGATATCGCCTAG
GAGATCCGAACCAGATAAGTGAAATCTAGTTCCAAACTATTTTGTCATTTTTAATTTTCGTATTAGCTTA
CGACGCTACACCCAGTTCCCATCTATTTTGTCACTCTTCCCTAAATAATCCTTAAAAACTCCATTTCCAC
CCCTCCCAGTTCCCAACTATTTTGTCCGCCCACAGCGGGGCATTTTTCTTCCTGTTATGTTTTTAATCAA
ACATCCTGCCAACTCCATGTGACAAACCGTCATCTTCGGCTACTTTTTCTCTGTCACAGAATGAAAATTT
TTCTGTCATCTCTTCGTTATTAATGTTTGTAATTGACTGAATATCAACGCTTATTTGCAGCCTGAATGGC
GAATGGG
[124 nt withheld, positions 6518-6641]
C
[91 nt withheld, positions 6643-6733]
A
[49 nt withheld, positions 6735-6783]
CCTTTGACGTTGGAGTCCACGTTCTT
[37 nt withheld, positions 6810-6846]
ACCCTATCTCGGTCTATTCTTTTGATTTATAAGGGATTTTGCCGATTTCGGCCTATTGGTTAAAAAATGA
GCTGATTTAACAAAAATTTAACGCGAATTTTAACAAAATATTAACGCTTACAATTTAGGTGGCACTTTTC
GGGGAAATGTGCGCGGAACCCCTATTTGTTTATTTTTCTAAATACATTCAAATATGTATCCGCTCATGAG
ACAATAACCCTGATAAATGCTTCAATAATATTGAAAAAGGAAGAGTATGAGTATTCAACATTTCCGTGTC
GCCCTTATTCCCTTTTTTGCGGCATTTTGCCTTCCTGTTTTTGCTCACCCAGAAACGCTGGTGAAAGTAA
AAGATGCTGAAGATCAGTTGGGTGCACGAGTGGGTTACATCGAACTGGATCTCAACAGCGGTAAGATCCT
TGAGAGTTTTCGCCCCGAAGAACGTTTTCCAATGATGAGCACTTTTAAAGTTCTGCTATGTGGCGCGGTA
TTATCCCGTATTGACGCCGGGCAAGAGCAACTCGGTCGCCGCATACACTATTCTCAGAATGACTTGGTTG
AGTACTCACCAGTCACAGAAAAGCATCTTACGGATGGCATGACAGTAAGAGAATTATGCAGTGCTGCCAT
AACCATGAGTGATAACACTGCGGCCAACTTACTTCTGACAACGATCGGAGGACCGAAGGAGCTAACCGCT
TTTTTGCACAACATGGGGGATCATGTAACTCGCCTTGATCGTTGGGAACCGGAGCTGAATGAAGCCATAC
CAAACGACGAGCGTGACACCACGATGCCTGTAGCAATGGCAACAACGTTGCGCAAACTATTAACTGGCGA
ACTACTTACTCTAGCTTCCCGGCAACAATTAATAGACTGGATGGAGGCGGATAAAGTTGCAGGACCACTT
CTGCGCTCGGCCCTTCCGGCTGGCTGGTTTATTGCTGATAAATCTGGAGCCGGTGAGCGTGGGTCTCGCG
GTATCATTGCAGCACTGGGGCCAGATGGTAAGCCCTCCCGTATCGTAGTTATCTACACGACGGGGAGTCA
GGCAACTATGGATGAACGAAATAGACAGATCGCTGAGATAGGTGCCTCACTGATTAAGCATTGGTAACTG
TCAGACCAAGTTTACTCATATATACTTTAGATTGATTTAAAACTTCATTTTTAATTTAAAAGGATCTAGG
TGAAGATCCTTTTTGATAATCTCATGACCAAAATCCCTTAACGTGAGTTTTCGTTCCACTGAGCGTCAGA
CCCCGTAGAAAAGATCAAAGGATCTTC
